>Addgene plasmid #40868 | p2.0VPI.EGFP | addgene full sequence | sequence record 362799 | Addgene NGS Result
CTTTGAGTGAGCTGATACCGCTCGCCGCAGCCGAACGACCGAGCGCAGCGAGTCAGTGAGCGAGGAAGCG
GAAGAGCGCCTGATGCGGTATTTTCTCCTTACGCATCTGTGCGGTATTTCACACCGCATAGACCAGCCGC
GTAACCTGGCAAAATCGGTTACGGTTGAGTAATAAATGGATGCCCTGCGTAAGCGGGTGTGGGCGGACAA
TAAAGTCTTAAACTGAACAAAATAGATCTAAACTATGACAATAAAGTCTTAAACTAGACAGAATAGTTGT
AAACTGAAATCAGTCCAGTTATGCTGTGAAAAAGCATACTGGACTTTTGTTATGGCTAAAGCAAACTCTT
CATTTTCTGAAGTGCAAATTGCCCGTCGTATTAAAGAGGGGCGTGGCCAAGGGCATGGTAAAGACTATAT
TCGCGGCGTTGTGACAATTTACCGAACAACTCCGCGGCCGGGAAGCCGATCTCGGCTTGAACGAATTGTT
AGGTGGCGGTACTTGGGTCGATATCAAAGTGCATCACTTCTTCCCGTATGCCCAACTTTGTATAGAGAGC
CACTGCGGGATCGTCACCGTAATCTGCTTGCACGTAGATCACATAAGCACCAAGCGCGTTGGCCTCATGC
TTGAGGAGATTGATGAGCGCGGTGGCAATGCCCTGCCTCCGGTGCTCGCCGGAGACTGCGAGATCATAGA
TATAGATCTCACTACGCGGCTGCTCAAACTTGGGCAGAACGTAAGCCGCGAGAGCGCCAACAACCGCTTC
TTGGTCGAAGGCAGCAAGCGCGATGAATGTCTTACTACGGAGCAAGTTCCCGAGGTAATCGGAGTCCGGC
TGATGTTGGGAGTAGGTGGCTACGTCTCCGAACTCACGACCGAAAAGATCAAGAGCAGCCCGCATGGATT
TGACTTGGTCAGGGCCGAGCCTACATGTGCGAATGATGCCCATACTTGAGCCACCTAACTTTGTTTTAGG
GCGACTGCCCTGCTGCGTAACATCGTTGCTGCTGCGTAACATCGTTGCTGCTCCATAACATCAAACATCG
ACCCACGGCGTAACGCGCTTGCTGCTTGGATGCCCGAGGCATAGACTGTACAAAAAAACAGTCATAACAA
GCCATGAAAACCGCCACTGCGCCGTTACCACCGCTGCGTTCGGTCAAGGTTCTGGACCAGTTGCGTGAGC
GCATACGCTACTTGCATTACAGTTTACGAACCGAACAGGCTTATGTCAACTGGGTTCGTGCCTTCATCCG
TTTCCACGGTGTGCGTCACCCGGCAACCTTGGGCAGCAGCGAAGTCGAGGCATTTCTGTCCTGGCTGGCG
AACGAGCGCAAGGTTTCGGTCTCCACGCATCGTCAGGCATTGGCGGCCTTGCTGTTCTTCTACGGCAAGG
TGCTGTGCACGGATCTGCCCTGGCTTCAGGAGATCGGAAGACCTCGGCCGTCGCGGCGCTTGCCGGTGGT
GCTGACCCCGGATGAAGTGGTTCGCATCCTCGGTTTTCTGGAAGGCGAGCATCGTTTGTTCGCCCAGGAC
TCTAGCTATAGTTCTAGTGGTTGGCTACAGCTTGCATGCCTGCAGGCAGCTGCGCGCTCGCTCGCTCACT
GAGGCCGCCCGGGCGTCGGGCGACCTTTGGTCGCCCGGCCTCAGTGAGCGAGCGAGCGCGCAGAGAGGGA
GTGGCCAACTCCATCACTAGGGGTTCCTTGTAGTTAATGATTAACCCGCCATGCTACTTATCTACGTAGC
CATGCTCTAGAGATCAGACAATAGTCTGCCCCAACGCTCATCTTCAGTCCATTAGTGGAAAAAAGGTTTC
TTCTGACCAAGGAAGCTGTTTCCTCTGGAAAACAATCACTTAACAAGGACATTCATAACACAAAGCCGCT
GTCAGCTAACATCACCATGACGCAAGCACTTCCCTTGGGGTTCATAGTAAGTGACTCAGGGCTCACAGCC
CTGCAGAGTGCTTGCCCTTCACTACTTTATGCTGGAGTTAAGTGGGGAGTCAGACACCCCAGATGACCTG
CCCAAGTCAGAAAGCTTCGAGGCATAGAAGCCAGCATGTCCTCGGCCTTCCTACATAGCAGCTGCCTCTT
ATCCTCAAGTGCCACCCAGTCATTCCTGAAAAGGTCTGGCCGCCACTCCTGAGGATGGACGGGCAGCTTG
GCTCCCTGTCCCCACTGTACTTGTTGGGAAGAGGCCAAACAGTCCTCTGGAGCTCTTGAAGCATGCTGGT
GTACCCGGGAGGGGTGGCAAGAGCCGATGGGGATGGGAGGGCCCTGGCCTATGCATGGTCTAGAAGCCGT
GGGCTAGGTGTGCATAGGTCAAGCATAGGCCAACTAATCTGGGCCCCAAACCATAAAGTTTTTCTGGTGC
CTGAAGTAAAGGAGTCTGTAAAGCCTAGAGCAGAATGCGGTGATGCACGCCTGTAACCCTAGCACTGGAG
AGGCAGAGACAAAAAGATGAAGAGCTCAAAGCCAGCTTTCAGCTGTGTAGTAAGTTCAAGGCCAGCCTGG
ACTAAACTAGACTGCCTTAGAAACAAACAACTGACTTACAGTCTAAATCAGGAATTACACCAGCTTTCTC
AGACTGGCTCTGTTTAGCTGGGTCTCCTCCCATTTCCTGTCCTAGAATAACACCCACTTCCAATCCTGCC
TTAGACCTGAGATTTTCCCAACCTCAGGGCCTGGGGTCTCCCCAAAGCTCTTTCCTCTTTACGGCTGTGG
GTCTCACCAAGGACTATTTCTGAGCTCTATCCTACACCCTAGCTTCTACCCTAGAAGGCCTGGAACTCAC
AGAAACTCTCCTGCCTCTGCTTCCCAATGGCTGGGACTAAAGGCACGCGCCACGACTGGCCTTCTTTTTA
TGTTTTTAATATTGAGACAGTGTCTCACCAAGTTACTCAGTCTGGCCTTGAACTTTTGACCTTTCTACTT
TAGCTTCCCAAGTGGCTCTGACCACAGGCCCATGAAGCCAGATCCTCTGTGCAAGCTTTGCACCTTACTG
AGCCTGGAGTTGACATTGCCACCATAGCTTTCCCATTTGTGTCCTTAGTAGAAACAATGGGCACTATTCC
CAAGCTCTCCCCACCCCCGGCTCTACAGGGTTATGCATGGGATAGAAACATCCTGGGTGCCCCCGAAGGC
AGCCATGCCTGGCACAGGGCAGACCTTTCACTGTGTTCAGCCTTGACTCCATGACTGTGGCCGTTAGCCC
ATGAGACTGCAAGTGGGAATTTCTTTCTAAAGCCCACCTGATATGGGTGCTTCCTCTCATCCTATACCAC
AACTAACAAACCTGCCCACCCCTTCTGGTGCTGACCCTGCTCCAAACGTGCCAGCCCTTGCTGGATGGGG
CCTGTGGACCCCTTTAGTCTGCTGAGAGCAGCTGGAATATTCAACTATGATTTCCAGGTGACCCTCCAGT
CGGCTCACCTCACTGATCGCACAGCACCAATCACTGTGGCAGTGGCTCCTGTCACACGGTGGCCGGTGAC
AGCCTGATGGCTGGCTCCCCTCCTCCACCACCCTCTGCACTGACAGGCCCACGTGTGTCCCCAGATGCCT
GAATCACTGCTGACAGCTTGGGACCTGTCGGCTGAGGGCTCCTGGGGAGCCACTGGGGAGGGGGTTAGCA
GCCACGTTGTCGCCTCCTAGGGAACACCTGCAGACATAAATAGGCAGCCCAGCCCGCCAAGGCAGCAGAG
CCTGAGCTGCACACAGTGCCCACCTATGCTCGCCAGGATGCTCAACACTACGCTCTCCGCTTGTTTCCTG
AGCCTGCTGGCCTTCTCCTCCGCCTGCTACTTCCAGAACTGCCCAAGAGGCGGCAAGAGGGCCATCTCTG
ACATGGAGCTGAGACAGGTACCGCGGGCCCGGGATCCACCGGTCGCCACCATGGTGAGCAAGGGCGAGGA
GCTGTTCACCGGGGTGGTGCCCATCCTGGTCGAGCTGGACGGCGACGTAAACGGCCACAAGTTCAGCGTG
TCCGGCGAGGGCGAGGGCGATGCCACCTACGGCAAGCTGACCCTGAAGTTCATCTGCACCACCGGCAAGC
TGCCCGTGCCCTGGCCCACCCTCGTGACCACCCTGACCTACGGCGTGCAGTGCTTCAGCCGCTACCCCGA
CCACATGAAGCAGCACGACTTCTTCAAGTCCGCCATGCCCGAAGGCTACGTCCAGGAGCGCACCATCTTC
TTCAAGGACGACGGCAACTACAAGACCCGCGCCGAGGTGAAGTTCGAGGGCGACACCCTGGTGAACCGCA
TCGAGCTGAAGGGCATCGACTTCAAGGAGGACGGCAACATCCTGGGGCACAAGCTGGAGTACAACTACAA
CAGCCACAACGTCTATATCATGGCCGACAAGCAGAAGAACGGCATCAAGGTGAACTTCAAGATCCGCCAC
AACATCGAGGACGGCAGCGTGCAGCTCGCCGACCACTACCAGCAGAACACCCCCATCGGCGACGGCCCCG
TGCTGCTGCCCGACAACCACTACCTGAGCACCCAGTCCGCCCTGAGCAAAGACCCCAACGAGAAGCGCGA
TCACATGGTCCTGCTGGAGTTCGTGACCGCCGCCGGGATCACTCTCGGCATGGACGAGCTGTACAAGTAA
AGCGGCCGCAACTACTGAGCCATCGCCCCCACGCCTCGCCCCTACAGCATGGAAAATAAACTTTTAAAAA
CTGCACCCTGGTGTCTGTCTCTATTTCTGGGGTGGGGAGAAGAGGGGAGGGAGAGGCGTTGGAGTGGGAA
CTTTCTACTCTGCCCTGGCTAACCCCCACACCCGAAGTCGTGCATAGTCCACGCCCCCTTCCCCACCAGA
AGGGGCAGAACCTGTAAGTCTTATAGAATAAAGGAAGCGCTAGTGGCCACGTGGGCCGTGCACCTTAAGC
GTCTAGAGCATGGCTACGTAGATAAGTAGCATGGCGGGTTAATCATTAACTACAAGGAACCCCTAGTGAT
GGAGTTGGCCACTCCCTCTCTGCGCGCTCGCTCGCTCACTGAGGCCGGGCGACCAAAGGTCGCCCGACGC
CCGGGCTTTGCCCGGGCGGCCTCAGTGAGCGAGCGAGCGCGCAGCTGCCTGCAGGTCTGAGACAATAACC
CTGATAAATGCTTCAATAATGTAAGCTTGTCGAGAAGTACTAGAGGATCATAATCAGCCATACCACATTT
GTAGAGGTTTTACTTGCTTTAAAAAACCTCCCACACCTCCCCCTGAACCTGAAACATAAAATGAATGCAA
TTGTTGTTGTTAACTTGTTTATTGCAGCTTATAATGGTTACAAATAAAGCAATAGCATCACAAATTTCAC
AAATAAAGCATTTTTTTCACTGCATTCTAGTTGTGGTTTGTCCAAACTCATCAATGTATCTTATCATGTC
TGGATCTGATCACTGATATCGCCTAGGAGATCCGAACCAGATAAGTGAAATCTAGTTCCAAACTATTTTG
TCATTTTTAATTTTCGTATTAGCTTACGACGCTACACCCAGTTCCCATCTATTTTGTCACTCTTCCCTAA
ATAATCCTTAAAAACTCCATTTCCACCCCTCCCAGTTCCCAACTATTTTGTCCGCCCACAGCGGGGCATT
TTTCTTCCTGTTATGTTTTTAATCAAACATCCTGCCAACTCCATGTGACAAACCGTCATCTTCGGCTACT
TTTTCTCTGTCACAGAATGAAAATTTTTCTGTCATCTCTTCGTTATTAATGTTTGTAATTGACTGAATAT
CAACGCTTATTTGCAGCCTGAATGGCGAATGGG
[124 nt withheld, positions 5774-5897]
C
[91 nt withheld, positions 5899-5989]
A
[49 nt withheld, positions 5991-6039]
CCTTTGACGTTGGAGTCCACGTTCTT
[37 nt withheld, positions 6066-6102]
ACCCTATCTCGGTCTATTCTTTTGATTTATAAGGGATTTTGCCGATTTCGGCCTATTGGTTAAAAAATGA
GCTGATTTAACAAAAATTTAACGCGAATTTTAACAAAATATTAACGCTTACAATTTAGGTGGCACTTTTC
GGGGAAATGTGCGCGGAACCCCTATTTGTTTATTTTTCTAAATACATTCAAATATGTATCCGCTCATGAG
ACAATAACCCTGATAAATGCTTCAATAATATTGAAAAAGGAAGAGTATGAGTATTCAACATTTCCGTGTC
GCCCTTATTCCCTTTTTTGCGGCATTTTGCCTTCCTGTTTTTGCTCACCCAGAAACGCTGGTGAAAGTAA
AAGATGCTGAAGATCAGTTGGGTGCACGAGTGGGTTACATCGAACTGGATCTCAACAGCGGTAAGATCCT
TGAGAGTTTTCGCCCCGAAGAACGTTTTCCAATGATGAGCACTTTTAAAGTTCTGCTATGTGGCGCGGTA
TTATCCCGTATTGACGCCGGGCAAGAGCAACTCGGTCGCCGCATACACTATTCTCAGAATGACTTGGTTG
AGTACTCACCAGTCACAGAAAAGCATCTTACGGATGGCATGACAGTAAGAGAATTATGCAGTGCTGCCAT
AACCATGAGTGATAACACTGCGGCCAACTTACTTCTGACAACGATCGGAGGACCGAAGGAGCTAACCGCT
TTTTTGCACAACATGGGGGATCATGTAACTCGCCTTGATCGTTGGGAACCGGAGCTGAATGAAGCCATAC
CAAACGACGAGCGTGACACCACGATGCCTGTAGCAATGGCAACAACGTTGCGCAAACTATTAACTGGCGA
ACTACTTACTCTAGCTTCCCGGCAACAATTAATAGACTGGATGGAGGCGGATAAAGTTGCAGGACCACTT
CTGCGCTCGGCCCTTCCGGCTGGCTGGTTTATTGCTGATAAATCTGGAGCCGGTGAGCGTGGGTCTCGCG
GTATCATTGCAGCACTGGGGCCAGATGGTAAGCCCTCCCGTATCGTAGTTATCTACACGACGGGGAGTCA
GGCAACTATGGATGAACGAAATAGACAGATCGCTGAGATAGGTGCCTCACTGATTAAGCATTGGTAACTG
TCAGACCAAGTTTACTCATATATACTTTAGATTGATTTAAAACTTCATTTTTAATTTAAAAGGATCTAGG
TGAAGATCCTTTTTGATAATCTCATGACCAAAATCCCTTAACGTGAGTTTTCGTTCCACTGAGCGTCAGA
CCCCGTAGAAAAGATCAAAGGATCTTCTTGAGATCCTTTTTTTCTGCGCGTAATCTGCTGCTTGCAAACA
AAAAAACCACCGCTACCAGCGGTGGTTTGTTTGCCGGATCAAGAGCTACCAACTCTTTTTCCGAAGGTAA
CTGGCTTCAGCAGAGCGCAGATACCAAATACTGTTCTTCTAGTGTAGCCGTAGTTAGGCCACCACTTCAA
GAACTCTGTAGCACCGCCTACATACCTCGCTCTGCTAATCCTGTTACCAGTGGCTGCTGCCAGTGGCGAT
AAGTCGTGTCTTACCGGGTTGGACTCAAGACGATAGTTACCGGATAAGGCGCAGCGGTCGGGCTGAACGG
GGGGTTCGTGCACACAGCCCAGCTTGGAGCGAACGACCTACACCGAACTGAGATACCTACAGCGTGAGCT
ATGAGAAAGCGCCACGCTTCCCGAAGGGAGAAAGGCGGACAGGTATCCGGTAAGCGGCAGGGTCGGAACA
GGAGAGCGCACGAGGGAGCTTCCAGGGGGAAACGCCTGGTATCTTTATAGTCCTGTCGGGTTTCGCCACC
TCTGACTTGAGCGTCGATTTTTGTGATGCTCGTCAGGGGGGCGGAGCCTATGGAAAAACGCCAGCAACGC
GGCCTTTTTACGGTTCCTGGCCTTTTGCTGGCCTTTTGCTCACATGTTCTTTCCTGCGTTATCCCCTGAT
TCTGTGGATAACCGTATTACCGC
Features (pLannotate 1.2.2; 22 found; start..end, strand, type, name):
      2..74      +  rep_origin     RSF ori (fragment): Plasmids containing the RSF 1030 origin of replication can be propagated in E. coli cells that contain additional plasmids with compatible origins.
     79..130     -  misc_feature   bom (fragment): basis of mobility region from pBR322
    198..422     -  mobile_element Tn7R: mini-Tn7 element (right end of the Tn7 transposon) Tn7
    489..1022    -  CDS            GmR: gentamycin acetyltransferase; aacC1; confers resistance to gentamycin
   1211..1239    -  promoter       Pc promoter: intI1 (promoter lies within the coding sequence); class 1 integron promoter
   1217..1564    -  CDS            YPR2_ECOLX (fragment): Protein predicted: Swiss-Prot protein existence level 4. From Escherichia coli.
   1569..1586    -  misc_feature   MCS (fragment): pUC18/19 multiple cloning site
   1590..1617    +  repeat_region  AAV2 ITR (fragment): inverted terminal repeat of adeno-associated virus serotype 2 inverted
   1646..1673    +  repeat_region  AAV2 ITR (fragment): inverted terminal repeat of adeno-associated virus serotype 2 inverted
   3736..3867    +  CDS            Avp (fragment): NEU2_RAT - Experimental evidence at protein level: Swiss-Prot protein existence level 1. Vasopressin has a direct antidiuretic action on the kidney, it also causes vasoconstriction of the peripheral vessels. Acts by binding to vasopressin receptors (V1bR/AVPR1B, V1aR/AVPR1A, and V2R/AVPR2) (By similarity). From Rattus norvegicus (Rat).
   3867..3893    +  misc_feature   MCS (fragment): multiple cloning site
   3901..4620    +  CDS            EGFP: the original enhanced GFP (Yang et al., 1996) mammalian codon-optimized
   4955..5095    +  repeat_region  AAV2 ITR: inverted terminal repeat of adeno-associated virus serotype 2 inverted
   5098..5130    +  promoter       AmpR promoter (fragment): bla
   5156..5239    +  CDS            large T antigen (fragment): large T antigen from SV40 (simian virus 40)
   5262..5396    +  polyA_signal   SV40 poly(A) signal: SV40 polyadenylation signal
   5425..5590    -  mobile_element Tn7L: mini-Tn7 element (left end of the Tn7 transposon) Tn7
   5753..5769    +  CDS            lacZα (fragment): LacZα fragment of β-galactosidase; lacZ fragment
   5774..6228    +  rep_origin     f1 ori (sequence partly withheld): f1 bacteriophage origin of replication; arrow indicates direction of (+) strand synthesis
   6254..6358    +  promoter       AmpR promoter: bla
   6359..7219    +  CDS            AmpR: β-lactamase; bla; confers resistance to ampicillin, carbenicillin, and related antibiotics
   7390..7978    +  rep_origin     ori: high-copy-number ColE1/pMB1/pBR322/pUC origin of replication
