[The description below was written by a language model from this plasmid's Addgene catalogue record and pLannotate feature annotations shown in this document.]
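Description:
p2.0VPI.EGFP is an 8.1 kb AAV transfer construct built in the pFastBac1 baculovirus donor backbone. It carries a vasopressin promoter–EGFP reporter cassette flanked by AAV2 inverted terminal repeats. In E. coli it replicates from a high-copy ColE1/pUC-type origin and is selected with ampicillin (AmpR), and an f1 origin is also present. The pFastBac1 framework contributes the mini-Tn7 ends Tn7R and Tn7L, which bracket a gentamicin resistance gene, the ITR-flanked cassette and an SV40 polyadenylation signal. This arrangement allows Tn7-mediated transposition of the whole segment into a bacmid. The resulting recombinant baculovirus can supply the AAV genome in insect cells, which fits the insect expression and AAV vector types in the catalogue entry.

The catalogue lists the insert as the mouse vasopressin promoter, cloned at XbaI sites that remain intact. In the feature table, an unannotated stretch of about 2 kb follows the left ITR, which is detected only as short fragments. This stretch probably corresponds to the promoter region, and the "2.0" in the name may refer to its length, though the record does not say so. Next comes a short vasopressin (Avp) coding fragment, which the annotation tool matched to the rat protein, then a small polylinker remnant and the complete mammalian codon-optimized EGFP coding sequence. The layout suggests that EGFP is expressed from vasopressin regulatory sequence together with the beginning of the gene, but the record does not confirm an in-frame fusion. No polyadenylation signal is annotated between EGFP and the right ITR.

According to the associated publication, the construct belongs to a promoter deletion series delivered by AAV into the rat supraoptic nucleus to study cell-type-specific vasopressin gene expression. The depositor notes several known sequence differences that reportedly do not affect function.
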