Addgene plasmid #40868: p2.0VPI.EGFP
Depositing lab: Harold Gainer. Depositing organization: National Institute of Neurological Disorders and Strokes (NINDS). Publication: Cell-Type Specific Expression of the Vasopressin Gene Analyzed by AAV Mediated Gene Delivery of Promoter Deletion Constructs into the Rat SON In Vivo. Ponzio TA, Fields RL, Rashid OM, Salinas YD, Lubelski D, Gainer H. PLoS One. 2012;7(11):e48860. doi: 10.1371/journal.pone.0048860. Epub 2012 Nov 14. PubMed 23155418.
Backbone
  Vector backbone: pFastBac1
  Vector type: Bacterial Expression, Insect Expression, AAV
Growth in bacteria
  Bacterial resistance: Ampicillin, 100 μg/mL
  Growth temperature: 37°C
  Growth strain: Top10
  Copy number: High Copy
Gene/Insert
  Gene/Insert name: mouse vasopressin promoter
  Promoter: mouse vasopressin
  Cloning method: Restriction Enzyme; 5′ cloning site Xba I (not destroyed); 3′ cloning site Xba I (not destroyed)
  Sequencing primers: 5′ CCTTGCTGTTCTTCTACGGCA; 3′ aagtttaacaacaacaattgca
Terms and licenses: Academic/Nonprofit Terms; Industry Terms: Not Available to Industry
Depositor comments: The following mutations are known and do not effect function: C6978-,AT722--, -5958C, G5896C, G5850-, C5834G, C5819-, A5682T, C5709-, -5647T, -5497C, T5371C.
How to cite: p2.0VPI.EGFP was a gift from Harold Gainer (Addgene plasmid # 40868 ; http://n2t.net/addgene:40868 ; RRID:Addgene_40868)
