>Addgene plasmid #40868 | p2.0VPI.EGFP | addgene partial sequence | sequence record 55170 | EGFP-C 5'-CATGGTCCTGCTGGAGTTCGTG-3'
TCTCGGCATGGACGAGCTGTACAAGTAAAGCGGCCGCAACTACTGAGCCATCGCCCCCACGCCTCGCCCC
TACAGCATGGAAAATAAACTTTTAAAAACTGCACCCTGGTGTCTGTCTCTATTTCTGGGGTGGGGAGAAG
AGGGGAGGGAGAGGCGTTGGAGTGGGAACTTTCTACTCTGCCCTGGCTAACCCCCACACCCGAAGTCGTG
CATAGTCCACGCCCCCTTCCCCACCAGAAGGGGCAGAACCTGTAAGTCTTATAGAATAAAGGAAGCGCTA
GTGGCCACGTGGGCCGTGCACCTTAAGCGTCTAGAGCATGGCTACGTAGATAAGTAGCATGGCGGGTTAA
TCATTAACTACAAGGAACCCCTAGTGATGGAGTTGGCCACTCCCTCTCTGCGCGCTCGCTCGCTCACTGA
GGCCGGGCGACCAAAGGTCGCCCGACGCCCGGGCTTTGCCCGGGCGGCCTCAGTGAGCGAGCGAGCGCGC
AGCTGCCTGCAGGTCTGAGACAATAACCCTGATAAATGCTTCAATAATGTAAGCTTGTCGAGAAGTACTA
GAGGATCATAATCAGCCATACCACATTTGTAGAGGTTTTACTTGCTTTAAAAA
