>Addgene plasmid #40868 | p2.0VPI.EGFP | addgene partial sequence | sequence record 55174 | egfp-n 5'-CGTCGCCGTCCAGCTCGACCAG-3'
GCTCCTCGCCCTTGCTCACCATGGTGGCGACCGGTGGATCCCGGGCCCGCGGTACCTGTCTCAGCTCCAT
GTCAGAGATGGCCCTCTTGCCGCCTCTTGGGCAGTTCTGGAAGTAGCAGGCGGAGGAGAAGGCCAGCAGG
CTCAGGAAACAAGCGGAGAGCGTAGTGTTGAGCATCCTGGCGAGCATAGGTGGGCACTGTGTGCAGCTCA
GGCTCTGCTGCCTTGGCGGGCTGGGCTGCCTATTTATGTCTGCAGGTGTTCCCTAGGAGGCGACAACGTG
GCTGCTAACCCCCTCCCCAGTGGCTCCCCAGGAGCCCTCAGCCGACAGGTCCCAAGCTGTCAGCAGTGAT
TCAGGCATCTGGGGACACACGTGGGCCTGTCAGTGCAGAGGGTGGTGGAGGAGGGGAGCCAGCCATCAGG
CTGTCACCGGCCACCGTGTGACAGGAGCCACTGCCACAGTGATTGGTGCTGTGCGATCAGTGAGGTGAGC
CGACTGGAGGGTCACCTGGAAATCATAGTTGAATATTCCAGCTGCTCTCAGCAGACTAAAGGGGTCCACA
GGCCCCATCCAGCAAGGGCTGGCACGTTTGGAGCAGGGTCAGCACCAGAAGGGGTGGGCAGGTTTGTTAG
TTGTGGTATAGGATGAGAGGAAGCACCCATATCAGGTGGGCTTTAGAAAGAAATTCCCACTTGCAGTCTC
ATGGGCTAACGGCCACAGTCATGGAGTCAAGGCTGAACACAGTGAAAGGTCTGCCCTGTGCCAGGCATGG
CTGCCTTCGGGGGCACCCAGGATGTTTCTATCCCATGCATAACCCTGTAGAGCCGGGGGTGGGGAGAGCT
TGGGAATAGTGCCCATTGTTTCTACTAAGGACACAAATGGGAAAGCTATGGTGGCAATGTCAACTCCAGG
CTCAGTAAGGTGCAAAGCTTGCACA
